>Addgene plasmid #164972 | pLVX-NPC1(WT)-FLAG | addgene full sequence | sequence record 351344 | Addgene NGS Result
CCCCCGGACCCACCCCTTCCCAGCCTCTGAGCCCAGAAAGCGAAGGAGCAAAGCTGCTATTGGCCGCTGC
CCCAAAGGCCTACCCGCTTCCATTGCTCAGCGGTGCTGTCCATCTGCACGAGACTAGTGAGACGTGCTAC
TTCCATTTGTCACGTCCTGCACGACGCGAGCTGCGGGGCGGGGGGGAACTTCCTGACTAGGGGAGGAGTA
GAAGGTGGCGCGAAGGGGCCACCAAAGAACGGAGCCGGTTGGCGCCTACCGGTGGATGTGGAATGTGTGC
GAGGCCAGAGGCCACTTGTGTAGCGCCAAGTGCCCAGCGGGGCTGCTAAAGCGCATGCTCCAGACTGCCT
TGGGAAAAGCGCCTCCCCTACCCGGTAGAATTATCTAGATGAGCCCGGGTTATTTATCATCGTCATCCTT
GTAGTCAAAGTTCAGCAGTCTCTCTCGCTCAGTCCCCTTGTATCTTTCCTCAGTGGCGCAGCTTTTTGCC
TTGTTCACGCTAGGGCCGATATATGACAGCAGGACGGGCAGGAAAATCAGCCCGTGTGTTGCGCCCAGCA
GCACCATAGCCAGGTACATCCGGAAATAAAAGATCTGGAAGATCTGGCTCTTAGCAAAGGCCAGGACCAC
GATTCCCCCGAACTTTGTCAGGGTAATGCCACTAAACACTGAACTTCCCATGTGTGCCAGAGCTTCCTCT
GCTCTTTCCACCCGGCTTCCCTTCATTGAGACGGTGAAAGCTCTAGTGATATGGCTACAAAACTCCACAC
TAATCCCGCAAGACATGACCAGATTCACCAGACTGACGGCGTTCAGAGAGATCCCCCACAGCCACATCAC
GCCGAACATATTCACCAGGACCATAGCGATGGTGGCGCACATAATCACGGCAGACCACAGCTCGCAGCCC
AGCAGCACCATAGTGACCAGGAAGATAGCTCCCAGGGACACCCCCAGGTTGAAGATGGTATCGTCAATGA
TAGTCAGGTACTGTTCATAGAACACGTAAAAGACAGAGTAGGGAAACACTCGATAGGCGGATCCATTGAT
CCCCATAGTCTCTGTCACGTTGCTAGCGATCAGGCGGGCTTTCTTCAGTGCATCAATGAAGTCAGCTGAG
GTCTGCAGCACAGTGTGGTATGTCATGAAGTATGTGGCTCCCACTCGGGTCCCATGTCCCAGCAGGATGT
TGACTGCAGAGGAGTATGCAGCGTGGCCTCCTTTGCCACACTTGGGATTTGGGTTGTCGGACAGGAACAT
AGGCAGGAATCTCATGAAGTCGCCTCCCTGTGGTCGCTGTTTGCCCTCTGGAGTCAGTGGCCTACATCTC
ACGCAGGCAGGGTCGACCACGCTTGCATTGCAAAACTGATCTGTGATGTTGTCCACGCGACAGCAGCTTG
ACTGAGGCTTGACCCAATCGAAGTAATCGTCGATCCAACTAGAGGGGGCAAAGCCAATCCTTGTATAATT
GTCCAGCTGGGCTGCGTTGAAGATCTGCTGCACCAGGGAATCATTGTTACATCCCATTCCCCCGCACACC
ATATTCTGCCCCTTGGAGCTAGTGTAGTCATGGCCTTCCTCCAGCACGAAGTAGACAGGGGGGCCGGCGT
GCAGATACTGACTGATAGATTTAAAGTAATCCACCATGTAAGAATCGTCGGGCATGGACAGGCTCTGATC
CAGGCCGATGTCGACCTTGTTCAGCACGGCAATTGAGAAACTCAGCACTCCGACAAAGATTGCAATCACG
ATGGGGCGCATCCAGTCTTTCAGCAGCAGTGGAGAATAGCTGTTCTTGAAAAACCTGAACAGACAGCTTT
CTGAAGCCTGCACGGATGTGCCGTCCTCTGCTCCCCGCACGCAGCAGAAGATATCCAGGCGGTTTTTCTC
CTGCCTCTTAATGTCCAGGCCCAGCAGGCTCACAAAGCAGGTGATCTGCAGCAGGAAGTCAATAAACACT
GCCAGCCCAGCGAACAGTGAAAATGTGTGGACTGCTGGCATCACACTCAGGGCGCCCAGGAAAAATGCCA
CGGTTTCACTGAATGAACTCAGAAACATAGATGGAGCGACCTCTCCCAGCACCCTTCCCAGCTGCTGATC
CAGTGTTTCGCCCTGCAGTCGCTCGTCGCGCTGGTATGCCTGCACCAGAATGAAGATATTGTCCACTCCG
ACAGCCAGGACCAGAAATGGGATCACTTCAATGACGATCAGGGTCAGAGGCAGTCCAATATAGGAGAACA
CCCCCAGGCTACAAGCGACAGAGGACAGCACAATCAGGATGCCGGCAATTCCCAGGCTGACTTTTGAATC
CACCAGCAGGCGCCTGCAGCTCTTCATATGGCCCAGTGCCAGTGAGATGTACAGGAACATGATAGCATAG
CTAATGACCACGGTGAACACGTCACTGTCAGATTCTCGGTTCAGTTCGTCCTCGATGCTCCGCTCGGCTG
TGAAACTAATGGTCAGATTTGGGTTTTTGTAATTCTTCACGAAGTTGATGAACTCTTTCTCCCAGGCCTG
TGCTCTCTGCAGCTTCTCGGTATCATTATAGTAATTGTTGACAGGGAAGGTGATGACCAGGGCGGTGGCA
TTGTTGTAGTTCTGATCGTCATAGCCTCCCAGGACCAGCCAAGGGAACACGGGTCCGCCAAATGTCCCCA
GACATGGATCGTGCAGCAGTGAGGTGTCGTTCAGACTTGCAGGAGCCCGCACGCAGTACAGGAAATGGGT
GTGATAGTCGGCGTACACGAAGAAGTCGTCGCCTTTCTTATGATCCAGCACGGAGTGGCTATTCTGAAAG
TAGTTCAGGACGGACAGAATGGTACAATTAGTGTTATATGGGCTCAGAGGAGCCAGGCAGATATCCTGCA
GGGTCACAGTTTCATTGTCATAGCTAGCGGTAATGTTCTCAATGGCGATCTGCAGGTCCAGCACCTGATG
CAGAATCTGGATATCCAGTGGAGGGCCGAAAGGCACGTCGGCTCCAGAAGGATAGGGCTGGTAGATGTGT
TTATCAGTCAGGGGTGCCCTAATGATCAGCTGCTCTGTTCTGAAAAATGGTCCGAAATGCTGGTCAAAGT
ATTCCTTCTCCAGTCGAGCCTGGCTTGATGGGGCGCTCCACAGATCCACTGGATTTGTGGTCACTCGGAC
GAACACCAGCCCACTAGAACAGGCGGTGATAAACACCAGGCTGAAGAAGATCACGCATCCGGGGTTCCGC
ACGCAGAAAGACCCCCATCGAGTAAACAGTCTCCGCAGGCACCCTTCGAAAGCGGCGCTCACGGGATCAC
AGCAGGATGCCTCGCCTTTGTCGGATGCATTCACGCTGAAAGCGATGTTGGAGTCAATGGGGGTGTACTC
GCTCACAAAGTACCGCTTTCGATAACACCACACGGCGAAAAATGCGCCGAAAAAGACCAGCAGAAAGGCC
ATGTAAGTGATCCACATAATCACATACATGGCGTCCAGTCCCAGAATTGTCCATGGTGCTGGTGGAGGTG
GTGGCTGTGGTTTAGGCCCGCACACGATAGAGCAATCCTGACAGGAGCAAGGAGCGGTCACTTCATCGAC
GGACTCGTCGCATCCCTTAGTGGCATTGTTCATAGGCTCCATCCCGTGGACGGGGAAGTCGCTAAACACT
GGTGTAATGGTGAAAGGGGCCTGGCCATTATCCTTGTTAAACATGTATTCGATCCAATTGGTAGCGTTAC
AGGCATCTGCGTCTTTTCCGCACAGCAGCCCCAGGGCCTTATCATTGGAGCTTGGTGCCTCCACGTCTCG
GCAAGCATTATACATAGCGTTGGCGAAGGACTGGCCCACATAGTACTGCAGTTCTTTGACATTAGTCTTT
GTCTGGTTTGTCACGGGATCGACGTAGTCCTCGGTGGCAGTCACGTTCAGGAACTGTGACTGCCTTGGAC
TACAGGTCAGCTCGCAGAACAGATTCAGCAGGTTATAAAAACAAGATGGGCACCTGGACAGAAACTGCAG
AGGCAGCTGCAGATTATCCTTCAGGGTCTGCAGCTGCCGCACGTCACAGCACAGGCTCACGTTGCCGAAA
AAGAATCCTGGGCACAGTTCCTGCACCAGATCGTAGCCGTCTTTGGGCAGTGGCTTAGGGGGTCCAGAGT
ATTCACAGTTATACCTCTTGTCCCCATAGGCGATGCCGCACTCGCCATACCACACGCAAGACTGACTGAA
CACCTGAGCGGGGCACAGCAGCAGCAGCAGCAGCCCCAGAGCCAGCCCTCTAGCGGTCATGGTGGCGAAT
TCCACGTGGATCCAATTCGAAGCTTGAGCTCGAGATCTGAGTCCGGTAGCGCTAGCGATCCTCACGACAC
CTGAAATGGAAGAAAAAAACTTTGAACCACTGTCTGAGGCTTGAGAATGAACCAAGATCCAAACTCAAAA
AGGGCAAATTCCAAGGAGAATTACATCAAGTGCCAAGCTGGCCTAACTTCAGTCTCCACCCACTCAGTGT
GGGGAAACTCCATCGCATAAAACCCCTCCCCCCAACCTAAAGACGACGTACTCCAAAAGCTCGAGAACTA
ATCGAGGTGCCTGGACGGCGCCCGGTACTCCGTGGAGTCACATGAAGCGACGGCTGAGGACGGAAAGGCC
CTTTTCCTTTGTGTGGGTGACTCACCCGCCCGCTCTCCCGAGCGCCGCGTCCTCCATTTTGAGCTCCCTG
CAGCAGGGCCGGGAAGCGGCCATCTTTCCGCTCACGCAACTGGTGCCGACCGGGCCAGCCTTGCCGCCCA
GGGCGGGGCGATACACGGCGGCGCGAGGCCAGGCACCAGAGCAGGCCGGCCAGCTTGAGACTACCCCCGT
CCGATTCTCGGTGGCCGCGCTCGCAGGCCCCGCCTCGCCGAACATGTGCGCTGGGACGCACGGGCCCCGT
CGCCGCCCGCGGCCCCAAAAACCGAAATACCAGTGTGCAGATCTTGGCCCGCATTTACAAGACTATCTTG
CCAGAAAAAAAGCGTCGCAGCAGGTCATCAAAAATTTTAAATGGCTAGAGACTTATCGAAAGCAGCGAGA
CAGGCGCGAAGGTGCCACCAGATTCGCACGCGGCGGCCCCAGCGCCCAAGCCAGGCCTCAACTCAAGCAC
GAGGCGAAGGGGCTCCTTAAGCGCAAGGCCTCGAACTCTCCCACCCACTTCCAACCCGAAGCTCGGGATC
AAGAATCACGTACTGCAGCCAGGGGCGTGGAAGTAATTCAAGGCACGCAAGGGCCATAACCCGTAAAGAG
GCCAGGCCCGCGGGAACCACACACGGCACTTACCTGTGTTCTGGCGGCAAACCCGTTGCGAAAAAGAACG
TTCACGGCGACTACTGCACTTATATACGGTTCTCCCCCACCCTCGGGAAAAAGGCGGAGCCAGTACACGA
CATCACTTTCCCAGTTTACCCCGCGCCACCTTCTCTAGGCACCGGTTCAATTGCCGACCCCTCCCCCCAA
CTTCTCGGGGACTGTGGGCGATGTGCGCTCTGCCCACTGACGGGCACCGGAGCCTCACGCATGCTCTTCT
CCACCTCAGTGATGACGAGAGCGGGCGGGTGAGGGGGCGGGAACGCAGCGATCTCTGGGTTCTACGTTAG
TGGGAGTTTAACGACGGTCCCTGGGATTCCCCAAGGCAGGGGCGAGTCCTTTTGTATGAATTACTCATCG
ATAAACTGGATCTCTGCTGTCCCTGTAATAAACCCGAAAATTTTGAATTTTTGTAATTTGTTTTTGTAAT
TCTTTAGTTTGTATGTCTGTTGCTATTATGTCTACTATTCTTTCCCCTGCACTGTACCCCCCAATCCCCC
CTTTTCTTTTAAAGGCGATACCGTCGAGATCCGTTCACTAATCGAATGGATCTGTCTCTGTCTCTCTCTC
CACCTTCTTCTTCTATTCCTTCGGGCCTGTCGGGTCCCCTCGGGGTTGGGAGGTGGGTCTGAAACGATAA
TGGTGAATATCCCTGCCTAACTCTATTCACTATAGAAAGTACAGCAAAAACTATTCTTAAACCTACCAAG
CCTCCTACTATCATTATGAATAATTTTATATACCACAGCCAATTTGTTATGTTAAACCAATTCCACAAAC
TTGCCCATTTATCTAATTCCAATAATTCTTGTTCATTCTTTTCTTGCTGGTTTTGCGATTCTTCAATTAA
GGAGTGTATTAAGCTTGTGTAATTGTTAATTTCTCTGTCCCACTCCATCCAGGTCGTGTGATTCCAAATC
TGTTCCAGAGATTTATTACTCCAACTAGCATTCCAAGGCACAGCAGTGGTGCAAATGAGTTTTCCAGAGC
AACCCCAAATCCCCAGGAGCTGTTGATCCTTTAGGTATCTTTCCACAGCCAGGATTCTTGCCTGGAGCTG
CTTGATGCCCCAGACTGTGAGTTGCAACAGATGCTGTTGCGCCTCAATAGCCCTCAGCAAATTGTTCTGC
TGCTGCACTATACCAGACAATAATTGTCTGGCCTGTACCGTCAGCGTCATTGACGCTGCGCCCATAGTGC
TTCCTGCTGCTCCCAAGAACCCAAGGAACAAAGCTCCTATTCCCACTGCTCTTTTTTCTCTCTGCACCAC
TCTTCTCTTTGCCTTGGTGGGTGCTACTCCTAATGGTTCAATTTTTACTACTTTATATTTATATAATTCA
CTTCTCCAATTGTCCCTCATATCTCCTCCTCCAGGTCTGAAGATCAGCGGCCGGCCGCTTGCTGTGCGGT
GGTCTTACTTTTGTTTTGCTCTTCCTCTATCTTGTCTAAAGCTTCCTTGGTGTCTTTTATCTCTATCCTT
TGATGCACACAATAGAGGGTTGCTACTGTATTATATAATGATCTAAGTTCTTCTGATCCTGTCTGAAGGG
ATGGTTGTAGCTGTCCCAGTATTTGTCTACAGCCTTCTGATGTTTCTAACAGGCCAGGATTAACTGCGAA
TCGTTCTAGCTCCCTGCTTGCCCATACTATATGTTTTAATTTATATTTTTTCTTTCCCCCTGGCCTTAAC
CGAATTTTTTCCCATCGCGATCTAATTCTCCCCCGCTTAATACTGACGCTCTCGCACCCATCTCTCTCCT
TCTAGCCTCCGCTAGTCAAAATTTTTGGCGTACTCACCAGTCGCCGCCCCTCGCCTCTTGCCGTGCGCGC
TTCAGCAAGCCGAGTCCTGCGTCGAGAGAGCTCCTCTGGTTTCCCTTTCGCTTTCAAGTCCCTGTTCGGG
CGCCACTGCTAGAGATTTTCCACACTGACTAAAAGGGTCTGAGGGATCTCTAGTTACCAGAGTCACACAA
CAGACGGGCACACACTACTTGAAGCACTCAAGGCAAGCTTTATTGAGGCTTAAGCAGTGGGTTCCCTAGT
TAGCCAGAGAGCTCCCAGGCTCAGATCTGGTCTAACCAGAGAGACCCAGTACAGGCAAAAAGCAGCTGCT
TATATGCAGGATCTGAGGGCTCGCCACTCCCCAGTCCCGCCCAGGCCACGCCTCCCTGGAAAGTCCCCAG
CGGAAAGTCCCTTGTAGCAAGCTCGATATCAGCAGTTCTTGAAGTACTCCGGATGCAGCTCTCGGGCCAC
GTGATGAAATGCTAGGCGGCTGTCAAACCTCCACTCTAACACTTCTCTCTCCGGGTCATCCATCCCATGC
AGGCTCACAGGGTGTAACAAGCTGGTGTTCTCTCCTTTATTGGCCTCTTCTACCTTATCTGGCTCAACTG
GTACTAGCTTGTAGCACCATCCAAAGGTCAGTGGATATCTGACCCCTGGCCCTGGTGTGTAGTTCTGCTA
ATCAGGGAAGTAGCCTTGTGTGTGGTAGATCCACAGATCAAGGATATCTTGTCTTCTTTGGGAGTGAATT
AGCCCTTCCAACTACTAAGTTTGTAGTACATATTTAACAAATACAATTTCTTTAAAATGAAAATAATTCA
GAGGAATCACAGGTTTAGAGTAAATGAAACCACAGGTAATTGGCAGTGGTAATAGGGTATGGGGTGGGAA
GTTTGGGATGATTTTGGTTAGCTTGAGTTATCCAGTTGATCCAGACATGATAAGATACATTGATGAGTTT
GGACAAACCACAACTAGAATGCAGTGAAAAAAATGCTTTATTTGTGAAATTTGTGATGCTATTGCTTTAT
TTGTAACCATTATAAGCTGCAATAAACAAGTTGATCTCCCGATCCGTCGACGTCAGGTGGCACTTTTCGG
GGAAATGTGCGCGGAACCCCTATTTGTTTATTTTTCTAAATACATTCAAATATGTATCCGCTCATGAGAC
AATAACCCTGATAAATGCTTCAATAATATTGAAAAAGGAAGAGTATGAGTATTCAACATTTCCGTGTCGC
CCTTATTCCCTTTTTTGCGGCATTTTGCCTTCCTGTTTTTGCTCACCCAGAAACGCTGGTGAAAGTAAAA
GATGCTGAAGATCAGTTGGGTGCACGAGTGGGTTACATCGAACTGGATCTCAACAGCGGTAAGATCCTTG
AGAGTTTTCGCCCCGAAGAACGTTTTCCAATGATGAGCACTTTTAAAGTTCTGCTATGTGGCGCGGTATT
ATCCCGTATTGACGCCGGGCAAGAGCAACTCGGTCGCCGCATACACTATTCTCAGAATGACTTGGTTGAG
TACTCACCAGTCACAGAAAAGCATCTTACGGATGGCATGACAGTAAGAGAATTATGCAGTGCTGCCATAA
CCATGAGTGATAACACTGCGGCCAACTTACTTCTGACAACGATCGGAGGACCGAAGGAGCTAACCGCTTT
TTTGCACAACATGGGGGATCATGTAACTCGCCTTGATCGTTGGGAACCGGAGCTGAATGAAGCCATACCA
AACGACGAGCGTGACACCACGATGCCTGTAGCAATGGCAACAACGTTGCGCAAACTATTAACTGGCGAAC
TACTTACTCTAGCTTCCCGGCAACAATTAATAGACTGGATGGAGGCGGATAAAGTTGCAGGACCACTTCT
GCGCTCGGCCCTTCCGGCTGGCTGGTTTATTGCTGATAAATCTGGAGCCGGTGAGCGTGGGTCTCGCGGT
ATCATTGCAGCACTGGGGCCAGATGGTAAGCCCTCCCGTATCGTAGTTATCTACACGACGGGGAGTCAGG
CAACTATGGATGAACGAAATAGACAGATCGCTGAGATAGGTGCCTCACTGATTAAGCATTGGTAACTGTC
AGACCAAGTTTACTCATATATACTTTAGATTGATTTAAAACTTCATTTTTAATTTAAAAGGATCTAGGTG
AAGATCCTTTTTGATAATCTCATGACCAAAATCCCTTAACGTGAGTTTTCGTTCCACTGAGCGTCAGACC
CCGTAGAAAAGATCAAAGGATCTTCTTGAGATCCTTTTTTTCTGCGCGTAATCTGCTGCTTGCAAACAAA
AAAACCACCGCTACCAGCGGTGGTTTGTTTGCCGGATCAAGAGCTACCAACTCTTTTTCCGAAGGTAACT
GGCTTCAGCAGAGCGCAGATACCAAATACTGTTCTTCTAGTGTAGCCGTAGTTAGGCCACCACTTCAAGA
ACTCTGTAGCACCGCCTACATACCTCGCTCTGCTAATCCTGTTACCAGTGGCTGCTGCCAGTGGCGATAA
GTCGTGTCTTACCGGGTTGGACTCAAGACGATAGTTACCGGATAAGGCGCAGCGGTCGGGCTGAACGGGG
GGTTCGTGCACACAGCCCAGCTTGGAGCGAACGACCTACACCGAACTGAGATACCTACAGCGTGAGCTAT
GAGAAAGCGCCACGCTTCCCGAAGGGAGAAAGGCGGACAGGTATCCGGTAAGCGGCAGGGTCGGAACAGG
AGAGCGCACGAGGGAGCTTCCAGGGGGAAACGCCTGGTATCTTTATAGTCCTGTCGGGTTTCGCCACCTC
TGACTTGAGCGTCGATTTTTGTGATGCTCGTCAGGGGGGCGGAGCCTATGGAAAAACGCCAGCAACGCGG
CCTTTTTACGGTTCCTGGCCTTTTGCTGGCCTTTTGCTCACATGTTCTTTCCTGCGTTATCCCCTGATTC
TGTGGATAACCGTATTACCGCCTTTGAGTGAGCTGATACCGCTCGCCGCAGCCGAACGACCGAGCGCAGC
GAGTCAGTGAGCGAGGAAGCGGAAGAGCGCCCAATACGCAAACCGCCTCTCCCCGCGCGTTGGCCGATTC
ATTAATGCAGCTGGCACGACAGGTTTCCCGACTGGAAAGCGGGCAGTGAGCGCAACGCAATTAATGTGAG
TTAGCTCACTCATTAGGCACCCCAGGCTTTACACTTTATGCTTCCGGCTCGTATGTTGTGTGGAATTGTG
AGCGGATAACAATTTCACACAGGAAACAGCTATGACCATGATTACGCCAAGCTCTAGCTAGAGGTCGACG
GTAAAACGCTAGCAATGTCAAGGCCTCTCACTCTCTGATATTCATTTCTTTGCAAGTTATAAATACTGAA
TAATAAGATGACATGAACTACTACTGCTAGAGATTTTCCACACTGACTAAAAGGGTCTGAGGGATCTCTA
GTTACCAGAGTCACACAACAGACGGGCACACACTACTTGAAGCACTCAAGGCAAGCTTTATTGAGGCTTA
AGCAGTGGGTTCCCTAGTTAGCCAGAGAGCTCCCAGGCTCAGATCTGGTCTAACCAGAGAGACCCAGTAC
AGGCAAAAAGCAGCTGCTTATATGCAGGATCTGAGGGCTCGCCACTCCCCAGTCCCGCCCAGGCCACGCC
TCCCTGGAAAGTCCCCAGCGGAAAGTCCCTTGTAGCAAGCTCGATATCAGCAGTTCTTGAAGTACTCCGG
ATGCAGCTCTCGGGCCACGTGATGAAATGCTAGGCGGCTGTCAAACCTCCACTCTAACACTTCTCTCTCC
GGGTCATCCATCCCATGCAGGCTCACAGGGTGTAACAAGCTGGTGTTCTCTCCTTTATTGGCCTCTTCTA
CCTTATCTGGCTCAACTGGTACTAGCTTGTAGCACCATCCAAAGGTCAGTGGATATCTGACCCCTGGCCC
TGGTGTGTAGTTCTGCTAATCAGGGAAGTAGCCTTGTGTGTGGTAGATCCACAGATCAAGGATATCTTGT
CTTCGTTGGGAGTGAATTAGCCCTTCCAGTCCCCTCTTTTCTTTTAAAAAGTGGCTAAGATCTACAGCTG
CCTTGTAAGTCATTGGTCTTAAAGGTACCTGAGGTGTGACTGGAAAACCCACCTCCTCCTCCTCTTGTGC
TTCTAGCCAGGCACAATCAGCATTGGTAGCTGCTGTATTGCTACTTGTGATTGCTCCATGTTTTTCTAGG
TCTCGACTGCAGAATTAATTCCAGGCGGGGAGGCGGCCCAAAGGGAGATCCGACTCGTCTGAGGGCGAAG
GCGAAGACGCGGAAGAGGCCGCAGAGCCGGCAGCAGGCCGCGGGAAGGAAGGTCCGCTGGATTGAGGGCC
GAAGGGACGTAGCAGAAGGACGTCCCGCGCAGAATCCAGGTGGCAACACAGGCGAGCAGCCATGGAAAGG
ACGTCAGCTTCCCCGACAACACCACGGAATTGTCAGTGCCCAACAGCCGAGCCCCTGTCCAGCAGCGGGC
AAGGCAGGCGGCGATGAGTTCCGCCGTGGCAATAGGGAGGGGGAAAGCGAAAGTCCCGGAAAGGAGCTGA
CAGGTGGTGGCAATGCCCCAACCAGTGGGGGTTGCGTCAGCAAACACAGTGCACACCACGCCACGTTGCC
TGACAACGGGCCACAACTCCTCATAAAGAGACAGCAACCAGGATTTATACAAGGAGGAGAAAATGAAAGC
CATACGGGAAGCAATAGCATGATACAAAGGCATTAAAGCAGCGTATCCACATAGCGTAAAAGGAGCAACA
TAGTTAAGAATACCAGTCAATCTTTCACAAATTTTGTAATCCAGAGGTTGATTGTTCCAGACGCGGTCAG
GCACCGGGCTTGCGGGTCATGCACCAGGTGCGCGGTCCTTCGGGCACCTCGACGTCGGCGGTGACGGTGA
AGCCGAGCCGCTCGTAGAAGGGGAGGTTGCGGGGCGCGGAGGTCTCCAGGAAGGCGGGCACCCCGGCGCG
CTCGGCCGCCTCCACTCCGGGGAGCACGACGGCGCTGCCCAGACCCTTGCCCTGGTGGTCGGGCGAGACG
CCGACGGTGGCCAGGAACCACGCGGGCTCCTTGGGCCGGTGCGGCGCCAGGAGGCCTTCCATCTGTTGCT
GCGCGGCCAGCCGGGAACCGCTCAACTCGGCCATGCGCGGGCCGATCTCGGCGAACACCGCCCCCGCTTC
GACGCTCTCCGGCGTGGTCCAGACCGCCACCGCGGCGCCGTCGTCCGCGACCCACACCTTGCCGATGTCG
AGCCCGACGCGCGTGAGGAAGAGTTCTTGCAGCTCGGTGACCCGCTCGATGTGGCGGTCCGGATCGACGG
TGTGGCGCGTGGCGGGGTAGTCGGCGAACGCGGCGGCGAGGGTGCGTACGGCCCTGGGGACGTCGTCGCG
GGTGGCGAGGCGCACCGTGGGCTTGTACTCGGTCATGGTAAGCTTGGGCTGCAGGTCGAAAGGCCCGGAG
ATGAGGAAGAGGAGAACAGCGCGGCAGACGTGCGCTTTTGAAGCGTGCAGAATGCCGGGCCTCCGGAGGA
CCTTCGGGCGCCCGCCCCGCCCC
Features (pLannotate 1.2.2; 26 found; start..end, strand, type, name):
    407..426     -  CDS            3xFLAG (fragment): three tandem FLAG® epitope tags, followed by an enterokinase cleavage site
    427..4260    -  CDS            NPC1: NPC1_HUMAN - Experimental evidence at protein level: Swiss-Prot protein existence level 1. (Microbial infection) Acts as an endosomal entry receptor for ebolavirus. From Homo sapiens (Human).
   4284..4326    -  misc_feature   MCS (fragment): multiple cloning site
   4341..4544    -  intron         EF-1α intron A: truncated intron upstream of the start codon of human EF-1α
   5170..5283    -  intron         EF-1α intron A (fragment): intron upstream of the start codon of human EF-1α
   5284..5495    -  promoter       EF-1α core promoter: core promoter for human elongation factor EF-1α
   5708..5823    -  misc_feature   cPPT/CTS: central polypurine tract and central termination sequence of HIV-1 (lacking the first T)
   5838..5938    -  CDS            Rev (fragment): human immunodeficiency virus 1 (HIV-1) Rev protein; rev; enhances nuclear export of unspliced and incompletely spliced viral mRNAs
   6315..6548    -  misc_feature   RRE: The Rev response element (RRE) of HIV-1 allows for Rev-dependent mRNA export from the nucleus to the cytoplasm.
   6723..7061    -  CDS            HIV-1 gag (fragment): gag protein from human immunodeficiency virus 1; gag
   7045..7170    -  misc_feature   HIV-1 Ψ: packaging signal of human immunodeficiency virus type 1
   7217..7474    -  LTR            5' LTR (truncated): truncated 5' long terminal repeat (LTR) from HIV-1
   7522..7851    -  CDS            nef (fragment): NEF_HV1BR - Experimental evidence at protein level: Swiss-Prot protein existence level 1. Extracellular Nef protein targets CD4(+) T-lymphocytes for apoptosis by interacting with CXCR4 surface receptors (PubMed:14990729). From Human immunodeficiency virus type 1 group M subtype B (isolate BRU/LAI) (HIV-1).
   8018..8152    -  polyA_signal   SV40 poly(A) signal: SV40 polyadenylation signal
   8200..8304    +  promoter       AmpR promoter: bla
   8305..9165    +  CDS            AmpR: β-lactamase; bla; confers resistance to ampicillin, carbenicillin, and related antibiotics
   9336..9924    +  rep_origin     ori: high-copy-number ColE1/pMB1/pBR322/pUC origin of replication
  10107..10199   +  CDS            lacI (fragment): lac repressor; lacI; The lac repressor binds to the lac operator to inhibit transcription in E. coli. This inhibition can be relieved by adding lactose or isopropyl-β-D-thiogalactopyranoside (IPTG).
  10212..10233   +  protein_bind   CAP binding site: CAP binding activates transcription in the presence of cAMP. E. coli catabolite activator protein
  10248..10278   +  promoter       lac promoter: promoter for the E. coli lac operon
  10282..10304   +  protein_bind   lac operator (fragment): The lac repressor binds to the lac operator to inhibit transcription in E. coli. This inhibition can be relieved by adding lactose or isopropyl-β-D-thiogalactopyranoside (IPTG). lac repressor encoded by lacI
  10455..10712   -  LTR            5' LTR (truncated): truncated 5' long terminal repeat (LTR) from HIV-1
  10760..11278   -  CDS            nef (fragment): NEF_HV1BR - Experimental evidence at protein level: Swiss-Prot protein existence level 1. Extracellular Nef protein targets CD4(+) T-lymphocytes for apoptosis by interacting with CXCR4 surface receptors (PubMed:14990729). From Human immunodeficiency virus type 1 group M subtype B (isolate BRU/LAI) (HIV-1).
  11295..11883   -  misc_feature   WPRE: woodchuck hepatitis virus posttranscriptional regulatory element
  11897..12496   -  CDS            PuroR: puromycin N-acetyltransferase; pac from Streptomyces alboniger; confers resistance to puromycin
  12517..373     -  promoter       PGK promoter (across the origin): mouse phosphoglycerate kinase 1 promoter
