[The description below was written by a language model from this plasmid's Addgene catalogue record and pLannotate feature annotations shown in this document.]
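Description:
pLVX-NPC1(WT)-FLAG is an HIV-1-based lentiviral expression plasmid built on Clontech's pLVX-AcGFP-N1 backbone, intended for stable expression of wild-type human NPC1 in mammalian cells. It is maintained in E. coli through a high-copy ColE1/pUC-type origin and a β-lactamase (AmpR) cassette conferring ampicillin resistance. The catalogue recommends a recombination-tolerant strain, which is usual for plasmids carrying repeated LTR sequences. The catalogue lists a total size of 13,380 bp, whereas the annotated sequencing record is 12,623 nt. The two figures do not match, and the record does not explain why.

The transfer cassette lies between two HIV-1 LTR-derived elements (both annotated by the software as truncated 5' LTRs, with adjacent nef-derived fragments). It contains the Ψ packaging signal with a partial gag sequence, the Rev response element for Rev-dependent nuclear export of the genomic RNA, and the cPPT/CTS, which aids nuclear import and transduction efficiency. Within this frame, the human EF-1α core promoter with portions of its first intron drives the NPC1 coding sequence, cloned between EcoRI and XmaI sites. NPC1 is fused at its C terminus to a FLAG epitope (detected as a short fragment of a 3xFLAG annotation) for detection or immunoprecipitation. Downstream, a mouse PGK promoter expresses puromycin N-acetyltransferase for selection of transduced cells, and a WPRE enhances transcript stability and expression. An SV40 polyadenylation signal sits outside the LTR-flanked region.

The associated study concerns cholesterol sensing, mTORC1 signalling and Niemann-Pick type C disease. The "WT" designation suggests the construct supplies tagged wild-type NPC1, but the record does not describe specific experiments.
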