Addgene plasmid #164972: pLVX-NPC1(WT)-FLAG
Purpose: Lentiviral vector for NPC1 expression in mammalian cells
Depositing lab: Roberto Zoncu. Depositing organization: University of California, Berkeley. Publication: NPC1-mTORC1 Signaling Couples Cholesterol Sensing to Organelle Homeostasis and Is a Targetable Pathway in Niemann-Pick Type C. Davis OB, Shin HR, Lim CY, Wu EY, Kukurugya M, Maher CF, Perera RM, Ordonez MP, Zoncu R. Dev Cell. 2020 Dec 7. pii: S1534-5807(20)30925-4. doi: 10.1016/j.devcel.2020.11.016. PubMed 33308480.
Backbone
  Vector backbone: pLVX-AcGFP-N1
  Backbone manufacturer: Clontech
  Backbone size w/o insert (bp): 9519
  Total vector size (bp): 13380
  Vector type: Mammalian Expression, Lentiviral
  Selectable markers: Puromycin
Growth in bacteria
  Bacterial resistance: Ampicillin, 100 μg/mL
  Growth temperature: 37°C
  Growth strain: NEB Stable
  Copy number: High Copy
Gene/Insert
  Gene/Insert name: NPC1
  Species: H. sapiens (human)
  Insert size (bp): 3867
  Entrez Gene: NPC1 (a.k.a. NPC, POGZ, SLC65A1)
  Promoter: EF1a
  Tag / fusion protein: FLAG (C terminal on insert)
  Cloning method: Restriction Enzyme; 5′ cloning site EcoRI (not destroyed); 3′ cloning site XmaI (not destroyed)
  Sequencing primers: 5′ TCAAGCCTCAGACAGTGGTTC; 3′ CATGCTCCAGACTGCCTTG
Terms and licenses: Academic/Nonprofit Terms; Industry Terms: Not Available to Industry
How to cite: pLVX-NPC1(WT)-FLAG was a gift from Roberto Zoncu (Addgene plasmid # 164972 ; http://n2t.net/addgene:164972 ; RRID:Addgene_164972)
